>Addgene plasmid #185198 | pST_CAHS1_RAMVA_108-197_noLink (pBS0654) | addgene full sequence | sequence record 366783 | Addgene NGS Result
TCGGGAGATCTCCCGATCCCCTATGGTGCACTCTCAGTACAATCTGCTCTGATGCCGCATAGTTAAGCCA
GTATCTGCTCCCTGCTTGTGTGTTGGAGGTCGCTGAGTAGTGCGCGAGCAAAATTTAAGCTACAACAAGG
CAAGGCTTGACCGACAATTGCATGAAGAATCTGCTTAGGGTTAGGCGTTTTGCGCTGCTTCGCGATGTAC
GGGCCAGATATACGCGTTGACATTGATTATTGACTAGTTATTAATAGTAATCAATTACGGGGTCATTAGT
TCATAGCCCATATATGGAGTTCCGCGTTACATAACTTACGGTAAATGGCCCGCCTGGCTGACCGCCCAAC
GACCCCCGCCCATTGACGTCAATAATGACGTATGTTCCCATAGTAACGCCAATAGGGACTTTCCATTGAC
GTCAATGGGTGGAGTATTTACGGTAAACTGCCCACTTGGCAGTACATCAAGTGTATCATATGCCAAGTAC
GCCCCCTATTGACGTCAATGACGGTAAATGGCCCGCCTGGCATTATGCCCAGTACATGACCTTATGGGAC
TTTCCTACTTGGCAGTACATCTACGTATTAGTCATCGCTATTACCATGGTGATGCGGTTTTGGCAGTACA
TCAATGGGCGTGGATAGCGGTTTGACTCACGGGGATTTCCAAGTCTCCACCCCATTGACGTCAATGGGAG
TTTGTTTTGGCACCAAAATCAACGGGACTTTCCAAAATGTCGTAACAACTCCGCCCCATTGACGCAAATG
GGCGGTAGGCGTGTACGGTGGGAGGTCTATATAAGCAGAGCTCTCTGGCTAACTAGAGAACCCACTGCTT
ACTGGCTTATCGAAATTAATACGACTCACTATAGGGAGACCCAAGCTGGCTAGCCACCATGGAGCGGTAT
CAGAAGGAGCACGAGATGATCAACAGACAGGCCGAAGCCACACTGCAGAAAAAGGCCGAGGAGTACCGGC
ACCAGACCGAGGCCGAGGCCAGAGAGTTGGAGAAGCAGCACGAGAGGGATATTCAGTTCAGAAAGGACCT
GATTGATCAGACTATCGAGAAGCAGAAGAGAGAAGTGGATCTGGAGGCTAAAATGGCCAAGCGGGAGTTA
GACAGAGAAGCTCAGTTGGCAAAAGAGGCCTTAGAACGTTGATGAATTGCCAATTGAAATTTGACGGCCT
ATGTCACTGAAACTATCCAAACACCCCATGTCGATACTGAACGTATCGACGCATACCTCCTTCCTTGAAA
ACGCACAATCATACAACTGGGCACATAATGCGTACGCCCATCTAGTACACCCATCTCTGTAGGTCCAGTT
CAAGAGCTGGAAGAGCACCCTCCACTTACCCGCTGATCAGCCTCGACTGTGCCTTCTAGTTGCCAGCCAT
CTGTTGTTTGCCCCTCCCCCGTGCCTTCCTTGACCCTGGAAGGTGCCACTCCCACTGTCCTTTCCTAATA
AAATGAGGAAATTGCATCGCATTGTCTGAGTAGGTGTCATTCTATTCTGGGGGGTGGGGTGGGGCAGGAC
AGCAAGGGGGAGGATTGGGAAGACAATAGCAGGCATGCTGGGGATGCGGTGGGCTCTATGGCTTCTGAGG
CGGAAAGAACCAGCTGGGGCTCTAGGGGGTATCCCC
[124 nt withheld, positions 1647-1770]
C
[91 nt withheld, positions 1772-1862]
A
[49 nt withheld, positions 1864-1912]
CCTTTGACGTTGGAGTCCACGTTCTTT
[37 nt withheld, positions 1940-1976]
ACCCTATCTCGGTCTATTCTTTTGATTTATAAGGGATTTTGCCGATTTCGGCCTATTGGTTAAAAAATGA
GCTGATTTAACAAAAATTTAACGCGAATTAATTCTGTGGAATGTGTGTCAGTTAGGGTGTGGAAAGTCCC
CAGGCTCCCCAGCAGGCAGAAGTATGCAAAGCATGCATCTCAATTAGTCAGCAACCAGGTGTGGAAAGTC
CCCAGGCTCCCCAGCAGGCAGAAGTATGCAAAGCATGCATCTCAATTAGTCAGCAACCATAGTCCCGCCC
CTAACTCCGCCCATCCCGCCCCTAACTCCGCCCAGTTCCGCCCATTCTCCGCCCCATGGCTGACTAATTT
TTTTTATTTATGCAGAGGCCGAGGCCGCCTCTGCCTCTGAGCTATTCCAGAAGTAGTGAGGAGGCTTTTT
TGGAGGCCTAGGCTTTTGCAAAAAGCTCCCGGGAGCTTGTATATCCATTTTCGGATCTGATCAGCACGTG
TTGACAATTAATCATCGGCATAGTATATCGGCATAGTATAATACGACAAGGTGAGGAACTAAACCATGGC
CAAGTTGACCAGTGCCGTTCCGGTGCTCACCGCGCGCGACGTCGCCGGAGCGGTCGAGTTCTGGACCGAC
CGGCTCGGGTTCTCCCGGGACTTCGTGGAGGACGACTTCGCCGGTGTGGTCCGGGACGACGTGACCCTGT
TCATCAGCGCGGTCCAGGACCAGGTGGTGCCGGACAACACCCTGGCCTGGGTGTGGGTGCGCGGCCTGGA
CGAGCTGTACGCCGAGTGGTCGGAGGTCGTGTCCACGAACTTCCGGGACGCCTCCGGGCCGGCCATGACC
GAGATCGGCGAGCAGCCGTGGGGGCGGGAGTTCGCCCTGCGCGACCCGGCCGGCAACTGCGTGCACTTCG
TGGCCGAGGAGCAGGACTGACACGTGCTACGAGATTTCGATTCCACCGCCGCCTTCTATGAAAGGTTGGG
CTTCGGAATCGTTTTCCGGGACGCCGGCTGGATGATCCTCCAGCGCGGGGATCTCATGCTGGAGTTCTTC
GCCCACCCCAACTTGTTTATTGCAGCTTATAATGGTTACAAATAAAGCAATAGCATCACAAATTTCACAA
ATAAAGCATTTTTTTCACTGCATTCTAGTTGTGGTTTGTCCAAACTCATCAATGTATCTTATCATGTCTG
TATACCGTCGACCTCTAGCTAGAGCTTGGCGTAATCATGGTCATAGCTGTTTCCTGTGTGAAATTGTTAT
CCGCTCACAATTCCACACAACATACGAGCCGGAAGCATAAAGTGTAAAGCCTGGGGTGCCTAATGAGTGA
GCTAACTTACATTAATTGCGTTGCGCTCACTGCCCGCTTTCCAGTCGGGAAACCTGTCGTGCCAGCTGCA
TTAATGAATCGGCCAACGCGCGGGGAGAGGCGGTTTGCGTATTGGGCGCTCTTCCGCTTCCTCGCTCACT
GACTCGCTGCGCTCGGTCGTTCGGCTGCGGCGAGCGGTATCAGCTCACTCAAAGGCGGTAATACGGTTAT
CCACAGAATCAGGGGATAACGCAGGAAAGAACATGTGAGCAAAAGGCCAGCAAAAGGCCAGGAACCGTAA
AAAGGCCGCGTTGCTGGCGTTTTTCCATAGGCTCCGCCCCCCTGACGAGCATCACAAAAATCGACGCTCA
AGTCAGAGGTGGCGAAACCCGACAGGACTATAAAGATACCAGGCGTTTCCCCCTGGAAGCTCCCTCGTGC
GCTCTCCTGTTCCGACCCTGCCGCTTACCGGATACCTGTCCGCCTTTCTCCCTTCGGGAAGCGTGGCGCT
TTCTCATAGCTCACGCTGTAGGTATCTCAGTTCGGTGTAGGTCGTTCGCTCCAAGCTGGGCTGTGTGCAC
GAACCCCCCGTTCAGCCCGACCGCTGCGCCTTATCCGGTAACTATCGTCTTGAGTCCAACCCGGTAAGAC
ACGACTTATCGCCACTGGCAGCAGCCACTGGTAACAGGATTAGCAGAGCGAGGTATGTAGGCGGTGCTAC
AGAGTTCTTGAAGTGGTGGCCTAACTACGGCTACACTAGAAGAACAGTATTTGGTATCTGCGCTCTGCTG
AAGCCAGTTACCTTCGGAAAAAGAGTTGGTAGCTCTTGATCCGGCAAACAAACCACCGCTGGTAGCGGTG
GTTTTTTTGTTTGCAAGCAGCAGATTACGCGCAGAAAAAAAGGATCTCAAGAAGATCCTTTGATCTTTTC
TACGGGGTCTGACGCTCAGTGGAACGAAAACTCACGTTAAGGGATTTTGGTCATGAGATTATCAAAAAGG
ATCTTCACCTAGATCCTTTTAAATTAAAAATGAAGTTTTAAATCAATCTAAAGTATATATGAGTAAACTT
GGTCTGACAGTTACCAATGCTTAATCAGTGAGGCACCTATCTCAGCGATCTGTCTATTTCGTTCATCCAT
AGTTGCCTGACTCCCCGTCGTGTAGATAACTACGATACGGGAGGGCTTACCATCTGGCCCCAGTGCTGCA
ATGATACCGCGAGACCCACGCTCACCGGCTCCAGATTTATCAGCAATAAACCAGCCAGCCGGAAGGGCCG
AGCGCAGAAGTGGTCCTGCAACTTTATCCGCCTCCATCCAGTCTATTAATTGTTGCCGGGAAGCTAGAGT
AAGTAGTTCGCCAGTTAATAGTTTGCGCAACGTTGTTGCCATTGCTACAGGCATCGTGGTGTCACGCTCG
TCGTTTGGTATGGCTTCATTCAGCTCCGGTTCCCAACGATCAAGGCGAGTTACATGATCCCCCATGTTGT
GCAAAAAAGCGGTTAGCTCCTTCGGTCCTCCGATCGTTGTCAGAAGTAAGTTGGCCGCAGTGTTATCACT
CATGGTTATGGCAGCACTGCATAATTCTCTTACTGTCATGCCATCCGTAAGATGCTTTTCTGTGACTGGT
GAGTACTCAACCAAGTCATTCTGAGAATAGTGTATGCGGCGACCGAGTTGCTCTTGCCCGGCGTCAATAC
GGGATAATACCGCGCCACATAGCAGAACTTTAAAAGTGCTCATCATTGGAAAACGTTCTTCGGGGCGAAA
ACTCTCAAGGATCTTACCGCTGTTGAGATCCAGTTCGATGTAACCCACTCGTGCACCCAACTGATCTTCA
GCATCTTTTACTTTCACCAGCGTTTCTGGGTGAGCAAAAACAGGAAGGCAAAATGCCGCAAAAAAGGGAA
TAAGGGCGACACGGAAATGTTGAATACTCATACTCTTCCTTTTTCAATATTATTGAAGCATTTATCAGGG
TTATTGTCTCATGAGCGGATACATATTTGAATGTATTTAGAAAAATAAACAAATAGGGGTTCCGCGCACA
TTTCCCCGAAAAGTGCCACCTGACGTCGACGGA
Features (pLannotate 1.2.2; 21 found; start..end, strand, type, name):
     22..74      -  misc_feature   bom (fragment): basis of mobility region from pBR322
    229..608     +  enhancer       CMV enhancer: human cytomegalovirus immediate early enhancer
    609..812     +  promoter       CMV promoter: human cytomegalovirus (CMV) immediate early promoter
    808..841     +  LTR            5' LTR (truncated) (fragment): truncated 5' long terminal repeat (LTR) from HIV-1
    857..875     +  promoter       T7 promoter: promoter for bacteriophage T7 RNA polymerase
    902..1105    +  CDS            CAHS1 (fragment): CAHS1_RAMVA - Experimental evidence at protein level: Swiss-Prot protein existence level 1. Cytoplasmic heat soluble protein acting as a molecular shield in water-deficient condition (PubMed:22937162). Tardigrade-specific intrinsically disordered proteins (TDPs) are essential for desiccation tolerance by forming non-crystalline amorphous solids upon desiccation, and this vitrified state mirrors their protective capabilities (By similarity). From Ramazzottius varieornatus (Water bear) (Tardigrade).
   1377..1601    +  polyA_signal   bGH poly(A) signal: bovine growth hormone polyadenylation signal
   1605..1626    +  promoter       SV40 promoter (fragment): SV40 enhancer and early promoter
   1647..2075    +  rep_origin     f1 ori (sequence partly withheld): f1 bacteriophage origin of replication; arrow indicates direction of (+) strand synthesis
   2089..2418    +  promoter       SV40 promoter: SV40 enhancer and early promoter
   2466..2513    +  promoter       EM7 promoter: synthetic bacterial promoter&nbsp
   2532..2906    +  CDS            BleoR: antibiotic-binding protein; Sh ble from Streptoalloteichus hindustanus; confers resistance to bleomycin, phleomycin, and Zeocin™
   2916..3041    +  CDS            ble (fragment): BLE_KLEPN - Experimental evidence at protein level: Swiss-Prot protein existence level 1. Binding protein with a strong affinity to the bleomycin family of antibiotics. Binds to CL990; an antimitotic-antibiotic compound. From Klebsiella pneumoniae.
   3036..3157    +  polyA_signal   SV40 poly(A) signal: SV40 polyadenylation signal
   3230..3246    -  protein_bind   lac operator: The lac repressor binds to the lac operator to inhibit transcription in E. coli. This inhibition can be relieved by adding lactose or isopropyl-β-D-thiogalactopyranoside (IPTG). lac repressor encoded by lacI
   3254..3284    -  promoter       lac promoter: promoter for the E. coli lac operon
   3299..3320    -  protein_bind   CAP binding site: CAP binding activates transcription in the presence of cAMP. E. coli catabolite activator protein
   3333..3425    -  CDS            lacI (fragment): lac repressor; lacI; The lac repressor binds to the lac operator to inhibit transcription in E. coli. This inhibition can be relieved by adding lactose or isopropyl-β-D-thiogalactopyranoside (IPTG).
   3608..4196    -  rep_origin     ori: high-copy-number ColE1/pMB1/pBR322/pUC origin of replication
   4367..5227    -  CDS            AmpR: β-lactamase; bla; confers resistance to ampicillin, carbenicillin, and related antibiotics
   5228..5332    -  promoter       AmpR promoter: bla
