[The description below was written by a language model from this plasmid's Addgene catalogue record and pLannotate feature annotations shown in this document.]
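Description:
pST_CAHS1_RAMVA_108-197_noLink (pBS0654) is a 5.4 kb mammalian expression plasmid built on a backbone recorded as YK 02. It carries a fragment of the cytoplasmic abundant heat-soluble protein CAHS1 from the tardigrade Ramazzottius varieornatus. The name indicates residues 108–197 in a "noLink" design, although the record does not explain that term. The insert is listed as 459 bp, while the annotation matches only about 200 bp directly downstream of the promoter to CAHS1. The rest of the open reading frame, up to the polyadenylation signal, is unannotated, and the record does not say what it contains, so no tags or fusion partners can be inferred. Expression is driven by the human CMV immediate-early enhancer and promoter and terminated by the bovine growth hormone poly(A) signal. A T7 promoter sits just upstream of the coding region, which could allow in vitro transcription or serve as a sequencing primer site.

In E. coli the plasmid replicates at high copy from a ColE1/pUC-type origin and is selected with ampicillin through the bla gene. An f1 origin is also present. A second cassette places the Sh ble bleomycin/Zeocin resistance gene under both the SV40 early promoter and the bacterial EM7 promoter, followed by an SV40 poly(A) signal, so Zeocin selection is possible in mammalian cells as well as bacteria. The short hits to an HIV-1 LTR, lacI, and the lac promoter/operator region appear to be backbone remnants rather than functional modules.

The construct was made to express this intrinsically disordered tardigrade protein fragment in human cells. The depositors describe it as one of the top performers in their apoptosis assay, where it protected cells from apoptosis. They used the commercial vector pSecTag2 B as the negative control.
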