Addgene plasmid #185198: pST_CAHS1_RAMVA_108-197_noLink (pBS0654)
Purpose: For the mammalian expression of the tardigrade protein CAHS1_RAMVA_108-197_noLink. This is one of the top performing targets in our apoptosis assay (it protected from apoptosis).
Depositing lab: Pamela Silver. Depositing organization: Harvard Medical School. Publication: Natural and Designed Proteins Inspired by Extremotolerant Organisms Can Form Condensates and Attenuate Apoptosis in Human Cells. Veling MT, Nguyen DT, Thadani NN, Oster ME, Rollins NJ, Brock KP, Bethel NP, Lim S, Baker D, Way JC, Marks DS, Chang RL, Silver PA. ACS Synth Biol. 2022 Mar 18;11(3):1292-1302. doi: 10.1021/acssynbio.1c00572. Epub 2022 Feb 18. PubMed 35176859.
Backbone
  Vector backbone: YK 02
  Vector type: Mammalian Expression
Growth in bacteria
  Bacterial resistance: Ampicillin, 100 μg/mL
  Growth temperature: 37°C
  Growth strain: DH5alpha
  Copy number: High Copy
Gene/Insert
  Gene/Insert name: CAHS1_RAMVA_108-197_noLink
  Species: R. varieornatus
  Insert size (bp): 459
  Cloning method: Gibson Cloning
Terms and licenses: Academic/Nonprofit Terms; Industry Terms: Not Available to Industry
Depositor comments: This is one of the top performing targets in our apoptosis assay (it protected from apoptosis). See supplemental table 2 in our paper to see its performance in our assay. The negative control for this assay is pSecTag2 B which can be obtained from Thermo here https://www.thermofisher.com/order/catalog/product/V90020
How to cite: pST_CAHS1_RAMVA_108-197_noLink (pBS0654) was a gift from Pamela Silver (Addgene plasmid # 185198 ; http://n2t.net/addgene:185198 ; RRID:Addgene_185198)
